Addgene plasmid #169624: pTS2317
Purpose: Tier-2 co-expression vector encoding PhCMV-driven SEAP coupled to fluorescent reporter iRFP670 and PmPGK1-driven secreted Nluc coupled to fluorescent reporter mTagBFP2 that is insulated via a 5' insulator sequence derived from the pGL3 plasmid (PhCMV-SEAP-p2A-iRFP670-pA::A2-pA::pGL3-PmPGK1-IgkSS-Nluc-p2A-mTagBFP2-pA).
Depositing lab: Martin Fussenegger. Depositing organization: ETH Zurich (Swiss Federal Institute of Technology). Publication: A versatile plasmid architecture for mammalian synthetic biology (VAMSyB). Haellman V, Strittmatter T, Bertschi A, Stucheli P, Fussenegger M. Metab Eng. 2021 Jul;66:41-50. doi: 10.1016/j.ymben.2021.04.003. Epub 2021 Apr 18. PubMed 33857582.
Backbone
  Vector backbone: pVH1002 (pUC57-based)
  Backbone size w/o insert (bp): 2689
  Vector type: Mammalian Expression
Growth in bacteria
  Bacterial resistance: Ampicillin, 100 μg/mL
  Growth temperature: 37°C
  Growth strain: DH5alpha
  Copy number: High Copy
Gene/Insert
  Gene/Insert name: PCMV-driven expression of SEAP and iRFP and pGL3-modulated PPGK-driven expression of secreted Nluc and mTagBFP2 (alt name: PCMV-SEAP-p2a-iRFP::A2::pGL3-PPGK-IgkSS-Nluc-p2a-mTagBFP2)
  Species: H. sapiens (human); Synthetic
  Promoter: PhCMV / PPGK
  Cloning method: Restriction Enzyme; 5′ cloning site Unknown (unknown if destroyed)
  Sequencing primers: 5′ AmpStart; 3′ CTGGCACGACAGGTTTCCCGACTGG
Terms and licenses: Academic/Nonprofit Terms; Industry Terms: Not Available to Industry
How to cite: pTS2317 was a gift from Martin Fussenegger (Addgene plasmid # 169624 ; http://n2t.net/addgene:169624 ; RRID:Addgene_169624)
