[The description below was written by a language model from this plasmid's Addgene catalogue record and pLannotate feature annotations shown in this document.]
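Description:
pTS2317 is a Tier-2 mammalian co-expression plasmid from the VAMSyB modular plasmid architecture. It is built on pVH1002, a pUC57-derived backbone, and the sequenced record is 8,049 nt. In E. coli it is maintained at high copy number through a ColE1/pUC-type origin and selected with ampicillin via the β-lactamase gene and its native promoter. Short lacZα, lacI and CAP-site fragments in the annotation are remnants of the cloning backbone. No mammalian selection marker is recorded.

The payload consists of two tandem, same-orientation transcription units. In the first, the human CMV immediate-early enhancer and promoter drive secreted alkaline phosphatase (SEAP, annotated as a fragment of human placental alkaline phosphatase ALPP). SEAP is linked through a p2A self-cleaving peptide to the near-infrared, biliverdin-dependent fluorescent protein iRFP670, and the unit is terminated by the bGH polyadenylation signal. Between the units lie an A2 spacer position with a polyadenylation signal and the pGL3-derived insulator. The feature table annotates the insulator as a synthetic poly(A) signal followed by the RNA polymerase II pause site from the human α2-globin gene. Together these elements are intended to limit transcriptional read-through into the downstream cassette. The second unit uses the mouse PGK1 promoter to express NanoLuc luciferase fused to an Igκ leader for secretion, joined by p2A to the blue fluorescent protein mTagBFP2. The catalogue describes a terminal poly(A) for this unit, but the feature table does not annotate one.

Each unit therefore gives one secreted reporter that can be assayed in culture supernatant and one intracellular fluorescent reporter. This allows the two promoters' outputs to be measured independently, for instance to assess how the pGL3 insulator affects interference between neighbouring cassettes.
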