Features (pLannotate 1.2.2; 21 found; start..end, strand, type, name):
    858..962     -  promoter       AmpR promoter: bla
   1108..1411    +  enhancer       CMV enhancer: human cytomegalovirus immediate early enhancer
   1412..1615    +  promoter       CMV promoter: human cytomegalovirus (CMV) immediate early promoter
   1611..1644    +  LTR            5' LTR (truncated) (fragment): truncated 5' long terminal repeat (LTR) from HIV-1
   1660..1678    +  promoter       T7 promoter: promoter for bacteriophage T7 RNA polymerase
   1752..3248    +  CDS            ALPP (fragment): PPB1_HUMAN - Also known as PLAP. Experimental evidence at protein level: Swiss-Prot protein existence level 1. From Homo sapiens (Human).
   3360..4289    +  CDS            iRFP670: iRFP670 is a basic (constitutively fluorescent) near ir fluorescent protein published in 2013, derived from Rhodopseudomonas palustris CGA009. It has low acid sensitivity. It requires the cofactor biliverdin for fluorescence.
   4356..4580    +  polyA_signal   bGH poly(A) signal: bovine growth hormone polyadenylation signal
   4589..4606    +  promoter       SV40 promoter (fragment): SV40 enhancer and early promoter
   4682..4703    +  polyA_signal   poly(A) signal (fragment): synthetic polyadenylation signal
   4743..4759    -  CDS            lacZα (fragment): LacZα fragment of β-galactosidase; lacZ fragment
   4765..4813    +  polyA_signal   poly(A) signal: synthetic polyadenylation signal
   4827..4918    +  misc_feature   pause site: RNA polymerase II transcriptional pause signal from the human α2 globin gene
   4936..5435    +  promoter       PGK promoter: mouse phosphoglycerate kinase 1 promoter
   5488..5547    +  sig_peptide    Igκ leader: leader sequence from mouse immunoglobulin κ light chain
   5566..6078    +  CDS            Nluc: NanoLuc® luciferase human codon-optimized
   6181..6888    +  CDS            mTagBFP2: mTagBFP2 is a basic (constitutively fluorescent) blue fluorescent protein published in 2011, derived from Entacmaea quadricolor. It is reported to be a very rapidly-maturing monomer with very low acid sensitivity.
   7028..7049    -  protein_bind   CAP binding site: CAP binding activates transcription in the presence of cAMP. E. coli catabolite activator protein
   7062..7154    -  CDS            lacI (fragment): lac repressor; lacI; The lac repressor binds to the lac operator to inhibit transcription in E. coli. This inhibition can be relieved by adding lactose or isopropyl-β-D-thiogalactopyranoside (IPTG).
   7337..7925    -  rep_origin     ori: high-copy-number ColE1/pMB1/pBR322/pUC origin of replication
   8046..857     -  CDS            AmpR (across the origin): β-lactamase; bla; confers resistance to ampicillin, carbenicillin, and related antibiotics
>Addgene plasmid #169624 | pTS2317 | addgene full sequence | sequence record 365608 | Addgene NGS Result
CAATGCTTAATCAGTGAGGCACCTATCTCAGCGATCTGTCTATTTCGTTCATCCATAGTTGCCTGACTCC
CCGTCGTGTAGATAACTACGATACGGGAGGGCTTACCATCTGGCCCCAGTGCTGCAATGATACCGCGGCT
CCCACGCTCACCGGCTCCAGATTTATCAGCAATAAACCAGCCAGCCGGAAGGGCCGAGCGCAGAAGTGGT
CCTGCAACTTTATCCGCCTCCATCCAGTCTATTAATTGTTGCCGGGAAGCTAGAGTAAGTAGTTCGCCAG
TTAATAGTTTGCGCAACGTTGTTGCCATTGCTACAGGCATCGTGGTGTCACGCTCGTCGTTTGGTATGGC
TTCATTCAGCTCCGGTTCCCAACGATCAAGGCGAGTTACATGATCCCCCATGTTGTGCAAAAAAGCGGTT
AGCTCCTTCGGTCCTCCGATCGTTGTCAGAAGTAAGTTGGCCGCAGTGTTATCACTCATGGTTATGGCAG
CACTGCATAATTCTCTTACTGTCATGCCATCCGTAAGATGCTTTTCTGTGACTGGTGAGTACTCAACCAA
GTCATTCTGAGAATAGTGTATGCGGCGACCGAGTTGCTCTTGCCCGGCGTCAATACGGGATAATACCGCG
CCACATAGCAGAACTTTAAAAGTGCTCATCATTGGAAAACGTTCTTCGGGGCGAAAACTCTCAAGGATCT
TACCGCTGTTGAGATCCAGTTCGATGTAACCCACTCGTGCACCCAACTGATCTTCAGCATCTTTTACTTT
CACCAGCGTTTCTGGGTGAGCAAAAACAGGAAGGCAAAATGCCGCAAAAAAGGGAATAAGGGCGACACGG
AAATGTTGAATACTCATACTCTTCCTTTTTCAATATTATTGAAGCATTTATCAGGGTTATTGTCTCATGA
GCGGATACATATTTGAATGTATTTAGAAAAATAAACAAATAGGGGTTCCGCGCACATTTCCCCGAAAAGT
GCCACCTGACGTCTAAGAAACCAAGATCTCCACGCGTGGTACCCTCGAGTTGACATTGATTATTGAGTAG
TTATTAATAGTAATCAATTACGGGGTCATTAGTTCATAGCCCATATATGGAGTTCCGCGTTACATAACTT
ACGGTAAATGGCCCGCCTGGCTGACCGCCCAACGACCCCCGCCCATTGACGTCAATAATGACGTATGTTC
CCATAGTAACGCCAATAGGGACTTTCCATTGACGTCAATGGGTGGAGTATTTACGGTAAACTGCCCACTT
GGCAGTACATCAAGTGTATCATATGCCAAGTACGCCCCCTATTGACGTCAATGACGGTAAATGGCCCGCC
TGGCATTATGCCCAGTACATGACCTTATGGGACTTTCCTACTTGGCAGTACATCTACGTATTAGTCATCG
CTATTACCATGGTGATGCGGTTTTGGCAGTACATCAATGGGCGTGGATAGCGGTTTGACTCACGGGGATT
TCCAAGTCTCCACCCCATTGACGTCAATGGGAGTTTGTTTTGGCACCAAAATCAACGGGACTTTCCAAAA
TGTCGTAACAACTCCGCCCCATTGACGCAAATGGGCGGTAGGCGTGTACGGTGGGAGGTCTATATAAGCA
GAGCTCTCTGGCTAACTAGAGAACCCACTGCTTACTGGCTTATCGAAATTAATACGACTCACTATAGGGA
GACCCAAGCTGTTCGAAGCGGAATTCACCATGACTAGTCTGCTGCTGCTGCTGCTGGGCCTGAGACTGCA
GCTGAGCCTGGGCATCATCCCCGTGGAGGAGGAGAACCCCGACTTCTGGAACAGAGAGGCCGCCGAGGCC
CTGGGCGCCGCCAAGAAGCTGCAGCCCGCCCAGACCGCCGCCAAGAACCTGATCATCTTCCTGGGCGACG
GCATGGGCGTGAGCACCGTGACCGCCGCCAGAATCCTGAAGGGCCAGAAGAAGGACAAGCTGGGCCCCGA
GATCCCCCTGGCCATGGACAGATTCCCCTACGTGGCCCTGAGCAAGACCTACAACGTGGACAAGCACGTG
CCCGACAGCGGCGCCACCGCCACCGCCTACCTGTGCGGCGTGAAGGGCAACTTCCAGACCATCGGCCTGA
GCGCCGCCGCCAGATTCAACCAGTGCAACACCACCAGAGGCAACGAGGTGATCAGCGTGATGAACAGAGC
CAAGAAGGCCGGCAAGAGCGTGGGCGTGGTGACCACCACCAGAGTGCAGCACGCCAGCCCCGCCGGCACC
TACGCCCACACCGTGAACAGAAACTGGTACAGCGACGCCGACGTGCCCGCCAGCGCCAGACAGGAGGGCT
GCCAGGACATCGCCACCCAGCTGATCAGCAACATGGACATCGACGTGATCCTGGGCGGCGGCAGAAAGTA
CATGTTCAGAATGGGCACCCCCGACCCCGAGTACCCCGACGACTACAGCCAGGGCGGCACCAGACTGGAC
GGCAAGAACCTGGTGCAGGAGTGGCTGGCCAAGAGACAGGGCGCCAGATACGTGTGGAACAGAACCGAGC
TGATGCAGGCCAGCCTGGACCCCAGCGTGACCCACCTGATGGGCCTGTTCGAGCCCGGCGACATGAAGTA
CGAGATCCACAGAGACAGCACCCTGGACCCCAGCCTGATGGAGATGACCGAGGCCGCCCTGAGACTGCTG
AGCAGAAACCCCAGAGGCTTCTTCCTGTTCGTGGAGGGCGGCAGAATCGACCACGGCCACCACGAGAGCA
GAGCCTACAGAGCCCTGACCGAGACCATCATGTTCGACGACGCCATCGAGAGAGCCGGCCAGCTGACCAG
CGAGGAGGACACCCTGAGCCTGGTGACCGCCGACCACAGCCACGTGTTCAGCTTCGGCGGCTACCCCCTG
AGAGGCAGCAGCATCTTCGGCCTGGCCCCCGGCAAGGCCAGAGACAGAAAGGCCTACACCGTGCTGCTGT
ACGGCAACGGCCCCGGCTACGTGCTGAAGGACGGCGCCAGACCCGACGTGACCGAGAGCGAGAGCGGCAG
CCCCGAGTACAGACAGCAGAGCGCCGTGCCCCTGGACGAGGAGACCCACGCCGGCGAGGACGTGGCCGTG
TTCGCCAGAGGCCCCCAGGCCCACCTGGTGCACGGCGTGCAGGAGCAGACCTTCATCGCCCACGTGATGG
CCTTCGCCGCCTGCCTGGAGCCCTACACCGCCTGCGACCTGGCCCCCCCCGCCGGCACCACCGACGCCGC
CCACCCCGGCTACAGCAGAGTGGGCGCCGCCGGCAGATTCGAGCAGACCGCTAGTGGTGGTTCTGGTGGA
AGCGGAGCTACTAACTTCAGCCTGCTGAAGCAGGCTGGTGACGTGGAGGAGAACCCTGGACCTGCTAGTG
CGCGTAAGGTCGATCTCACCTCCTGCGATCGCGAGCCGATCCACATCCCCGGCAGCATTCAGCCGTGCGG
CTGCCTGCTTGCCTGCGACGCGCAGGCGGTGCGGATCACGCGCATTACGGAAAATGCCGGCGCGTTCTTT
GGACGCGAAACTCCGCGGGTCGGTGAGCTACTCGCCGATTACTTCGGCGAGACCGAAGCCCATGCGCTGC
GCAACGCACTGGCGCAGTCCTCCGATCCAAAGCGACCGGCGCTGATCTTCGGTTGGCGCGACGGCCTGAC
CGGCCGCACCTTCGACATCTCACTGCATCGCCATGACGGTACATCGATCATCGAGTTCGAGCCTGCGGCG
GCCGAACAGGCCGACAATCCGCTGCGGCTGACGCGGCAGATCATCGCGCGCACCAAAGAACTGAAGTCGC
TCGAAGAGATGGCCGCACGGGTGCCGCGCTATCTGCAGGCGATGCTCGGCTATCACCGCGTGATGTTGTA
CCGCTTCGCGGACGACGGCTCCGGGATGGTGATCGGCGAGGCGAAGCGCAGCGACCTCGAGAGCTTTCTC
GGTCAGCACTTTCCGGCGTCGCTGGTCCCGCAGCAGGCGCGGCTACTGTACTTGAAGAACGCGATCCGCG
TGGTCTCGGATTCGCGCGGCATCAGCAGCCGGATCGTGCCCGAGCACGACGCCTCCGGCGCCGCGCTCGA
TCTGTCGTTCGCGCACCTGCGCAGCATCTCGCCCTGCCATCTCGAATTTCTGCGGAACATGGGCGTCAGC
GCCTCGATGTCGCTGTCGATCATCATTGACGGCACGCTATGGGGATTGATCATCTGTCATCATTACGAGC
CGCGTGCCGTGCCGATGGCGCAGCGCGTCGCGGCCGAAATGTTCGCCGACTTCTTATCGCTGCACTTCAC
CGCCGCCCACCACCAACGCGCTAGCGGATCCACCGGTGTCTAGAAAGCTTTGAGGCCGGCCTGCAGGCCC
GCTGATCAGCCTCGACTGTGCCTTCTAGTTGCCAGCCATCTGTTGTTTGCCCCTCCCCCGTGCCTTCCTT
GACCCTGGAAGGTGCCACTCCCACTGTCCTTTCCTAATAAAATGAGGAAATTGCATCGCATTGTCTGAGT
AGGTGTCATTCTATTCTGGGGGGTGGGGTGGGGCAGGACAGCAAGGGGGAGGATTGGGAAGACAATAGCA
GGCATGCTGGGGATGCGGTGGGCTCTATGGTAGCTTAGGAGGCGGAAAGAACCAGCGCGGGAGACCGTCA
GTTGGTCTCCAGCTATACAGGTGCACCGCTTTATAATAAAACTGATACAGAGAACGTTATCATGTGTGTT
GGTTTTTTTTGTGTGTGCGGTTTAAGGGAGCCTCGGTCATAGCTGTTTCCTGTGTAAAACGACGGCCAGC
GCGTAATAAAATATCTTTATTTTCATTACATCTGTGTGTTGGTTTTTTGTGTGAATCGATAGTACTAACA
TACGCTCTCCATCAAAACAAAACGAAACAAAACAAACTAGCAAAATAGGCTGTCCCCAGTGCAAGTGCAG
GTGCCAGAACATTTCTCTGGTACCCTCGAGCTACCGGGTAGGGGAGGCGCTTTTCCCAAGGCAGTCTGGA
GCATGCGCTTTAGCAGCCCCGCTGGGCACTTGGCGCTACACAAGTGGCCTCTGGCCTCGCACACATTCCA
CATCCACCGGTAGGCGCCAACCGGCTCCGTTCTTTGGTGGCCCCTTCGCGCCACCTTCTACTCCTCCCCT
AGTCAGGAAGTTCCCCCCCGCCCCGCAGCTCGCGTCGTGCAGGACGTGACAAATGGAAGTAGCACGTCTC
AGTAGTCTCGTGCAGATGGACAGCACCGCTGAGCAATGGAAGCGGGTAGGCCTTTGGGGCAGCGGCCAAT
AGCAGCTTTGCTCCTTCGCTTTCTGGGCTCAGAGGCTGGGAAGGGGTGGGTCCGGGGGCGGGCTCAGGGG
CGGGCTCAGGGGCGGGGCGGGCGCCCGAAGGTCCTCCGGAGGCCCGGCATTCTGCACGCTTCAAAAGCGC
ACGTCTGCCGCGCTGTTCTCCTCTTCCTCATCTCCGGGCCTTTCGACCTCCAGCCCGAGCTCGGTATAGG
TTCGAAGCGGAATTCACCATGACTAGTGAGACAGACACACTCCTGCTATGGGTACTGCTGCTCTGGGTTC
CAGGTTCCACTGGTGACGCTAGTGGTGGTTCTGGTATGGTCTTCACACTCGAAGATTTCGTTGGGGACTG
GCGACAGACAGCCGGCTACAACCTGGACCAAGTCCTTGAACAGGGAGGTGTGTCCAGTTTGTTTCAGAAT
CTCGGGGTGTCCGTAACTCCGATCCAAAGGATTGTCCTGAGCGGTGAAAATGGGCTGAAGATCGACATCC
ATGTCATCATCCCGTATGAAGGTCTGAGCGGCGACCAAATGGGCCAGATCGAAAAAATTTTTAAGGTGGT
GTACCCTGTGGATGATCATCACTTTAAGGTGATCCTGCACTATGGCACACTGGTAATCGACGGGGTTACG
CCGAACATGATCGACTATTTCGGACGGCCGTATGAAGGCATCGCCGTGTTCGACGGCAAAAAGATCACTG
TAACAGGGACCCTGTGGAACGGCAACAAAATTATCGACGAGCGCCTGATCAACCCCGACGGCTCCCTGCT
GTTCCGAGTAACCATCAACGGAGTGACCGGCTGGCGGCTGTGCGAACGCATTCTGGCGGCTAGTGGTGGT
TCTGGTGGAAGCGGAGCTACTAACTTCAGCCTGCTGAAGCAGGCTGGTGACGTGGAGGAGAACCCTGGAC
CTGCTAGTGGTGGTTCTGGTGTGTCTAAGGGCGAAGAGCTGATTAAGGAGAACATGCACATGAAGCTGTA
CATGGAGGGCACCGTGGACAACCATCACTTCAAGTGCACATCCGAGGGCGAAGGCAAGCCCTACGAGGGC
ACCCAGACCATGAGAATCAAGGTGGTCGAGGGCGGCCCTCTCCCCTTCGCCTTCGACATCCTGGCTACTA
GCTTCCTCTACGGCAGCAAGACCTTCATCAACCACACCCAGGGCATCCCCGACTTCTTCAAGCAGTCCTT
CCCTGAGGGCTTCACATGGGAGAGAGTCACCACATACGAAGACGGGGGCGTGCTGACCGCTACCCAGGAC
ACCAGCCTCCAGGACGGCTGCCTCATCTACAACGTCAAGATCAGAGGGGTGAACTTCACATCCAACGGCC
CTGTGATGCAGAAGAAAACACTCGGCTGGGAGGCCTTCACCGAGACGCTGTACCCCGCTGACGGCGGCCT
GGAAGGCAGAAACGACATGGCCCTGAAGCTCGTGGGCGGGAGCCATCTGATCGCAAACGCCAAGACCACA
TATAGATCCAAGAAACCCGCTAAGAACCTCAAGATGCCTGGCGTCTACTATGTGGACTACAGACTGGAAA
GAATCAAGGAGGCCAACAACGAGACCTACGTCGAGCAGCACGAGGTGGCAGTGGCCAGATACTGCGACCT
CCCTAGCAAACTGGGGCACAAACTTAATGCTAGCGGATCCACCGGTGTCTAGAAAGCTCAGAAATTATGA
GAGCGTTTAATAAAGTATTGACTATGGTTGACAAAACGTGTGTTGGAGTTTTTTGTGTGCTTTGTCATCA
ACTGAGCCAGTAGGTCGAGGGTGCCTAATGAGTGAGCTAACTCACATTAATTGCGTTGCGCTCACTGCCC
GCTTTCCAGTCGGGAAACCTGTCGTGCCAGCTGCATTAATGAATCGGCCAACGCGCGGGGAGAGGCGGTT
TGCGTATTGGGCGCTCTTCCGCTTCCTCGCTCACTGACTCGCTGCGCTCGGTCGTTCGGCTGCGGCGAGC
GGTATCAGCTCACTCAAAGGCGGTAATACGGTTATCCACAGAATCAGGGGATAACGCAGGAAAGAACATG
TGAGCAAAAGGCCAGCAAAAGGCCAGGAACCGTAAAAAGGCCGCGTTGCTGGCGTTTTTCCATAGGCTCC
GCCCCCCTGACGAGCATCACAAAAATCGACGCTCAAGTCAGAGGTGGCGAAACCCGACAGGACTATAAAG
ATACCAGGCGTTTCCCCCTGGAAGCTCCCTCGTGCGCTCTCCTGTTCCGACCCTGCCGCTTACCGGATAC
CTGTCCGCCTTTCTCCCTTCGGGAAGCGTGGCGCTTTCTCATAGCTCACGCTGTAGGTATCTCAGTTCGG
TGTAGGTCGTTCGCTCCAAGCTGGGCTGTGTGCACGAACCCCCCGTTCAGCCCGACCGCTGCGCCTTATC
CGGTAACTATCGTCTTGAGTCCAACCCGGTAAGACACGACTTATCGCCACTGGCAGCAGCCACTGGTAAC
AGGATTAGCAGAGCGAGGTATGTAGGCGGTGCTACAGAGTTCTTGAAGTGGTGGCCTAACTACGGCTACA
CTAGAAGAACAGTATTTGGTATCTGCGCTCTGCTGAAGCCAGTTACCTTCGGAAAAAGAGTTGGTAGCTC
TTGATCCGGCAAACAAACCACCGCTGGTAGCGGTGGTTTTTTTGTTTGCAAGCAGCAGATTACGCGCAGA
AAAAAAGGATCTCAAGAAGATCCTTTGATCTTTTCTACGGGGATTATCAAAAAGGATCTTCACCTAGATC
CTTTTAAATTAAAAATGAAGTTTTAAATCAATCTAAAGTATATATGAGTAAACTTGGTCTGACAGTTAC
